Addgene plasmid #76959: RIOK2 gRNA (BRDN0001148657)
Purpose: 3rd generation lentiviral gRNA plasmid targeting human RIOK2
Depositing lab: John Doench & David Root. Depositing organization: Broad Institute. Publication: Optimized sgRNA design to maximize activity and minimize off-target effects of CRISPR-Cas9. Doench JG, Fusi N, Sullender M, Hegde M, Vaimberg EW, Donovan KF, Smith I, Tothova Z, Wilen C, Orchard R, Virgin HW, Listgarten J, Root DE. Nat Biotechnol. 2016 Jan 18. doi: 10.1038/nbt.3437. PubMed 26780180.
Backbone
  Vector backbone: lentiGuide-Puro
  Backbone manufacturer: Zhang Lab (Addgene plasmid # 52963)
  Vector type: Mammalian Expression, Lentiviral, CRISPR
  Selectable markers: Puromycin
Growth in bacteria
  Bacterial resistance: Ampicillin, 100 μg/mL
  Growth temperature: 37°C
  Growth strain: DH5alpha
  Copy number: High Copy
Gene/Insert
  Gene/Insert name: RIOK2 (alt names: RIOK2; NM_001159749.1)
  gRNA/shRNA sequence: AACATAGGCACAATGTGTCA
  Species: H. sapiens (human)
  Entrez Gene: RIOK2 (a.k.a. RIO2)
  Promoter: hU6
  Cloning method: Unknown
  Sequencing primers: 5′ U6-F; 3′ pS2-R
Terms and licenses: Academic/Nonprofit Terms; Industry Terms: Not Available to Industry
Depositor comments: The gRNA was designed to target the following Genbank reference sequence(s): NM_001159749.1,NM_018343.2. Note that this plasmid does NOT contain Cas9. It should be used in conjunction with lentiCas9-Blast (Addgene #52962) or otherwise with cell lines already expressing Cas9. Browse the full kinome gRNA library at http://www.addgene.org/pooled-library/broadgpp-human-kinome/ or visit http://www.broadinstitute.org/rnai/public/ for detailed protocols and information.
How to cite: RIOK2 gRNA (BRDN0001148657) was a gift from John Doench & David Root (Addgene plasmid # 76959 ; http://n2t.net/addgene:76959 ; RRID:Addgene_76959)
