[The description below was written by a language model from this plasmid's Addgene catalogue record and pLannotate feature annotations shown in this document.]
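Description:
RIOK2 gRNA (BRDN0001148657) is a third-generation lentiviral guide RNA plasmid built on the lentiGuide-Puro backbone and designed to target the human RIOK2 (RIO2) kinase gene for CRISPR-Cas9 editing. It is an 8.3 kb construct propagated in E. coli at high copy from a ColE1/pUC-type origin under ampicillin selection (AmpR/β-lactamase). The backbone also carries an f1 origin, an SV40 origin and poly(A) signal, and remnants of lac and phage-promoter (T7, T3) cloning sequences that play no role in the payload.

The lentiviral transfer cassette begins with an RSV promoter fused to a truncated HIV-1 5' LTR, which makes genomic RNA production Tat-independent. It is followed by the Ψ packaging signal with a partial gag sequence and the Rev response element for Rev-dependent nuclear export. It ends with a self-inactivating ΔU3 3' LTR. Within this unit, a human U6 RNA polymerase III promoter drives the RIOK2-specific spacer joined to the Streptococcus pyogenes Cas9 gRNA scaffold. A cPPT/CTS element, which aids nuclear import of the viral genome, lies downstream of the guide. A separate EF-1α core promoter with its intron A then expresses puromycin N-acetyltransferase, and a WPRE enhances transcript expression, so transduced mammalian cells can be selected with puromycin.

The plasmid does not encode Cas9, so it must be used with a separate Cas9 lentiviral vector or in cells that already express Cas9. The guide was designed against two RIOK2 reference transcripts and belongs to a human kinome gRNA collection. It is suited to loss-of-function studies of RIOK2 in human cells.
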