Features (pLannotate 1.2.2; 29 found; start..end, strand, type, name):
     14..80      +  CDS            small t antigen (fragment): SV40 (simian virus 40) small t antigen
    106..317     +  promoter       EF-1α core promoter: core promoter for human elongation factor EF-1α
    318..1256    +  intron         EF-1α intron A: intron upstream of the start codon of human EF-1α
   1278..1877    +  CDS            PuroR (fragment): puromycin N-acetyltransferase; pac from Streptomyces; confers resistance to puromycin
   1893..2481    +  misc_feature   WPRE: woodchuck hepatitis virus posttranscriptional regulatory element
   2532..2551    +  misc_feature   cPPT/CTS (fragment): central polypurine tract and central termination sequence of HIV-1
   2553..2786    +  LTR            3' LTR (ΔU3): self-inactivating 3' long terminal repeat (LTR) from HIV-1
   2864..2985    +  polyA_signal   SV40 poly(A) signal: SV40 polyadenylation signal
   3025..3160    +  rep_origin     SV40 ori: SV40 origin of replication
   3181..3199    -  promoter       T7 promoter: promoter for bacteriophage T7 RNA polymerase
   3207..3362    +  CDS            lacZα (fragment): LacZα fragment of β-galactosidase; lacZ fragment
   3367..3795    +  rep_origin     f1 ori (sequence partly withheld): f1 bacteriophage origin of replication; arrow indicates direction of (+) strand synthesis
   3848..3952    +  promoter       AmpR promoter: bla
   3953..4813    +  CDS            AmpR: β-lactamase; bla; confers resistance to ampicillin, carbenicillin, and related antibiotics
   4984..5572    +  rep_origin     ori: high-copy-number ColE1/pMB1/pBR322/pUC origin of replication
   5755..5847    +  CDS            lacI (fragment): lac repressor; lacI; The lac repressor binds to the lac operator to inhibit transcription in E. coli. This inhibition can be relieved by adding lactose or isopropyl-β-D-thiogalactopyranoside (IPTG).
   5860..5881    +  protein_bind   CAP binding site: CAP binding activates transcription in the presence of cAMP. E. coli catabolite activator protein
   5896..5926    +  promoter       lac promoter: promoter for the E. coli lac operon
   5934..5950    +  protein_bind   lac operator: The lac repressor binds to the lac operator to inhibit transcription in E. coli. This inhibition can be relieved by adding lactose or isopropyl-β-D-thiogalactopyranoside (IPTG). lac repressor encoded by lacI
   5995..6013    +  promoter       T3 promoter: promoter for bacteriophage T3 RNA polymerase
   6041..6267    +  promoter       RSV promoter: Rous sarcoma virus enhancer/promoter
   6268..6448    +  LTR            5' LTR (truncated): truncated 5' long terminal repeat (LTR) from HIV-1
   6495..6620    +  misc_feature   HIV-1 Ψ: packaging signal of human immunodeficiency virus type 1
   6604..6967    +  CDS            HIV-1 gag (fragment): gag protein from human immunodeficiency virus 1; gag
   7113..7346    +  misc_feature   RRE: The Rev response element (RRE) of HIV-1 allows for Rev-dependent mRNA export from the nucleus to the cytoplasm.
   7723..7749    +  CDS            Rev (fragment): human immunodeficiency virus 1 (HIV-1) Rev protein; rev; enhances nuclear export of unspliced and incompletely spliced viral mRNAs
   7753..7993    +  promoter       U6 promoter: RNA polymerase III promoter for human U6 snRNA
   8023..8098    +  misc_RNA       gRNA scaffold: guide RNA scaffold for the Streptococcus pyogenes CRISPR/Cas9 system
   8154..8271    +  misc_feature   cPPT/CTS: central polypurine tract and central termination sequence of HIV-1
>Addgene plasmid #76959 | RIOK2 gRNA (BRDN0001148657) | addgene full sequence | sequence record 186840 | Addgene Assembled Sequence
CCCGGGTGCAAAGATGGATAAAGTTTTAAACAGAGAGGAATCTTTGCAGCTAATGGACCTTCTAGGTCTT
GAAAGGAGTGGGAATTGGCTCCGGTGCCCGTCAGTGGGCAGAGCGCACATCGCCCACAGTCCCCGAGAAG
TTGGGGGGAGGGGTCGGCAATTGATCCGGTGCCTAGAGAAGGTGGCGCGGGGTAAACTGGGAAAGTGATG
TCGTGTACTGGCTCCGCCTTTTTCCCGAGGGTGGGGGAGAACCGTATATAAGTGCAGTAGTCGCCGTGAA
CGTTCTTTTTCGCAACGGGTTTGCCGCCAGAACACAGGTAAGTGCCGTGTGTGGTTCCCGCGGGCCTGGC
CTCTTTACGGGTTATGGCCCTTGCGTGCCTTGAATTACTTCCACCTGGCTGCAGTACGTGATTCTTGATC
CCGAGCTTCGGGTTGGAAGTGGGTGGGAGAGTTCGAGGCCTTGCGCTTAAGGAGCCCCTTCGCCTCGTGC
TTGAGTTGAGGCCTGGCCTGGGCGCTGGGGCCGCCGCGTGCGAATCTGGTGGCACCTTCGCGCCTGTCTC
GCTGCTTTCGATAAGTCTCTAGCCATTTAAAATTTTTGATGACCTGCTGCGACGCTTTTTTTCTGGCAAG
ATAGTCTTGTAAATGCGGGCCAAGATCTGCACACTGGTATTTCGGTTTTTGGGGCCGCGGGCGGCGACGG
GGCCCGTGCGTCCCAGCGCACATGTTCGGCGAGGCGGGGCCTGCGAGCGCGGCCACCGAGAATCGGACGG
GGGTAGTCTCAAGCTGGCCGGCCTGCTCTGGTGCCTGGCCTCGCGCCGCCGTGTATCGCCCCGCCCTGGG
CGGCAAGGCTGGCCCGGTCGGCACCAGTTGCGTGAGCGGAAAGATGGCCGCTTCCCGGCCCTGCTGCAGG
GAGCTCAAAATGGAGGACGCGGCGCTCGGGAGAGCGGGCGGGTGAGTCACCCACACAAAGGAAAAGGGCC
TTTCCGTCCTCAGCCGTCGCTTCATGTGACTCCACGGAGTACCGGGCGCCGTCCAGGCACCTCGATTAGT
TCTCGAGCTTTTGGAGTACGTCGTCTTTAGGTTGGGGGGAGGGGTTTTATGCGATGGAGTTTCCCCACAC
TGAGTGGGTGGAGACTGAAGTTAGGCCAGCTTGGCACTTGATGTAATTCTCCTTGGAATTTGCCCTTTTT
GAGTTTGGATCTTGGTTCATTCTCAAGCCTCAGACAGTGGTTCAAAGTTTTTTTCTTCCATTTCAGGTGT
CGTGACGTACGGCCACCATGACCGAGTACAAGCCCACGGTGCGCCTCGCCACCCGCGACGACGTCCCCAG
GGCCGTACGCACCCTCGCCGCCGCGTTCGCCGACTACCCCGCCACGCGCCACACCGTCGATCCGGACCGC
CACATCGAGCGGGTCACCGAGCTGCAAGAACTCTTCCTCACGCGCGTCGGGCTCGACATCGGCAAGGTGT
GGGTCGCGGACGACGGCGCCGCCGTGGCGGTCTGGACCACGCCGGAGAGCGTCGAAGCGGGGGCGGTGTT
CGCCGAGATCGGCCCGCGCATGGCCGAGTTGAGCGGTTCCCGGCTGGCCGCGCAGCAACAGATGGAAGGC
CTCCTGGCGCCGCACCGGCCCAAGGAGCCCGCGTGGTTCCTGGCCACCGTCGGAGTCTCGCCCGACCACC
AGGGCAAGGGTCTGGGCAGCGCCGTCGTGCTCCCCGGAGTGGAGGCGGCCGAGCGCGCCGGGGTGCCCGC
CTTCCTGGAGACCTCCGCGCCCCGCAACCTCCCCTTCTACGAGCGGCTCGGCTTCACCGTCACCGCCGAC
GTCGAGGTGCCCGAAGGACCGCGCACCTGGTGCATGACCCGCAAGCCCGGTGCCTGAACGCGTTAAGTCG
ACAATCAACCTCTGGATTACAAAATTTGTGAAAGATTGACTGGTATTCTTAACTATGTTGCTCCTTTTAC
GCTATGTGGATACGCTGCTTTAATGCCTTTGTATCATGCTATTGCTTCCCGTATGGCTTTCATTTTCTCC
TCCTTGTATAAATCCTGGTTGCTGTCTCTTTATGAGGAGTTGTGGCCCGTTGTCAGGCAACGTGGCGTGG
TGTGCACTGTGTTTGCTGACGCAACCCCCACTGGTTGGGGCATTGCCACCACCTGTCAGCTCCTTTCCGG
GACTTTCGCTTTCCCCCTCCCTATTGCCACGGCGGAACTCATCGCCGCCTGCCTTGCCCGCTGCTGGACA
GGGGCTCGGCTGTTGGGCACTGACAATTCCGTGGTGTTGTCGGGGAAATCATCGTCCTTTCCTTGGCTGC
TCGCCTGTGTTGCCACCTGGATTCTGCGCGGGACGTCCTTCTGCTACGTCCCTTCGGCCCTCAATCCAGC
GGACCTTCCTTCCCGCGGCCTGCTGCCGGCTCTGCGGCCTCTTCCGCGTCTTCGCCTTCGCCCTCAGACG
AGTCGGATCTCCCTTTGGGCCGCCTCCCCGCGTCGACTTTAAGACCAATGACTTACAAGGCAGCTGTAGA
TCTTAGCCACTTTTTAAAAGAAAAGGGGGGACTGGAAGGGCTAATTCACTCCCAACGAAGACAAGATCTG
CTTTTTGCTTGTACTGGGTCTCTCTGGTTAGACCAGATCTGAGCCTGGGAGCTCTCTGGCTAACTAGGGA
ACCCACTGCTTAAGCCTCAATAAAGCTTGCCTTGAGTGCTTCAAGTAGTGTGTGCCCGTCTGTTGTGTGA
CTCTGGTAACTAGAGATCCCTCAGACCCTTTTAGTCAGTGTGGAAAATCTCTAGCAGTACGTATAGTAGT
TCATGTCATCTTATTATTCAGTATTTATAACTTGCAAAGAAATGAATATCAGAGAGTGAGAGGAACTTGT
TTATTGCAGCTTATAATGGTTACAAATAAAGCAATAGCATCACAAATTTCACAAATAAAGCATTTTTTTC
ACTGCATTCTAGTTGTGGTTTGTCCAAACTCATCAATGTATCTTATCATGTCTGGCTCTAGCTATCCCGC
CCCTAACTCCGCCCATCCCGCCCCTAACTCCGCCCAGTTCCGCCCATTCTCCGCCCCATGGCTGACTAAT
TTTTTTTATTTATGCAGAGGCCGAGGCCGCCTCGGCCTCTGAGCTATTCCAGAAGTAGTGAGGAGGCTTT
TTTGGAGGCCTAGGGACGTACCCAATTCGCCCTATAGTGAGTCGTATTACGCGCGCTCACTGGCCGTCGT
TTTACAACGTCGTGACTGGGAAAACCCTGGCGTTACCCAACTTAATCGCCTTGCAGCACATCCCCCTTTC
GCCAGCTGGCGTAATAGCGAAGAGGCCCGCACCGATCGCCCTTCCCAACAGTTGCGCAGCCTGAATGGCG
AATGGG
[124 nt withheld, positions 3367-3490]
C
[91 nt withheld, positions 3492-3582]
A
[49 nt withheld, positions 3584-3632]
CCTTTGACGTTGGAGTCCACGTTCTTT
[37 nt withheld, positions 3660-3696]
ACCCTATCTCGGTCTATTCTTTTGATTTATAAGGGATTTTGCCGATTTCGGCCTATTGGTTAAAAAATGA
GCTGATTTAACAAAAATTTAACGCGAATTTTAACAAAATATTAACGCTTACAATTTAGGTGGCACTTTTC
GGGGAAATGTGCGCGGAACCCCTATTTGTTTATTTTTCTAAATACATTCAAATATGTATCCGCTCATGAG
ACAATAACCCTGATAAATGCTTCAATAATATTGAAAAAGGAAGAGTATGAGTATTCAACATTTCCGTGTC
GCCCTTATTCCCTTTTTTGCGGCATTTTGCCTTCCTGTTTTTGCTCACCCAGAAACGCTGGTGAAAGTAA
AAGATGCTGAAGATCAGTTGGGTGCACGAGTGGGTTACATCGAACTGGATCTCAACAGCGGTAAGATCCT
TGAGAGTTTTCGCCCCGAAGAACGTTTTCCAATGATGAGCACTTTTAAAGTTCTGCTATGTGGCGCGGTA
TTATCCCGTATTGACGCCGGGCAAGAGCAACTCGGTCGCCGCATACACTATTCTCAGAATGACTTGGTTG
AGTACTCACCAGTCACAGAAAAGCATCTTACGGATGGCATGACAGTAAGAGAATTATGCAGTGCTGCCAT
AACCATGAGTGATAACACTGCGGCCAACTTACTTCTGACAACGATCGGAGGACCGAAGGAGCTAACCGCT
TTTTTGCACAACATGGGGGATCATGTAACTCGCCTTGATCGTTGGGAACCGGAGCTGAATGAAGCCATAC
CAAACGACGAGCGTGACACCACGATGCCTGTAGCAATGGCAACAACGTTGCGCAAACTATTAACTGGCGA
ACTACTTACTCTAGCTTCCCGGCAACAATTAATAGACTGGATGGAGGCGGATAAAGTTGCAGGACCACTT
CTGCGCTCGGCCCTTCCGGCTGGCTGGTTTATTGCTGATAAATCTGGAGCCGGTGAGCGTGGGTCTCGCG
GTATCATTGCAGCACTGGGGCCAGATGGTAAGCCCTCCCGTATCGTAGTTATCTACACGACGGGGAGTCA
GGCAACTATGGATGAACGAAATAGACAGATCGCTGAGATAGGTGCCTCACTGATTAAGCATTGGTAACTG
TCAGACCAAGTTTACTCATATATACTTTAGATTGATTTAAAACTTCATTTTTAATTTAAAAGGATCTAGG
TGAAGATCCTTTTTGATAATCTCATGACCAAAATCCCTTAACGTGAGTTTTCGTTCCACTGAGCGTCAGA
CCCCGTAGAAAAGATCAAAGGATCTTCTTGAGATCCTTTTTTTCTGCGCGTAATCTGCTGCTTGCAAACA
AAAAAACCACCGCTACCAGCGGTGGTTTGTTTGCCGGATCAAGAGCTACCAACTCTTTTTCCGAAGGTAA
CTGGCTTCAGCAGAGCGCAGATACCAAATACTGTTCTTCTAGTGTAGCCGTAGTTAGGCCACCACTTCAA
GAACTCTGTAGCACCGCCTACATACCTCGCTCTGCTAATCCTGTTACCAGTGGCTGCTGCCAGTGGCGAT
AAGTCGTGTCTTACCGGGTTGGACTCAAGACGATAGTTACCGGATAAGGCGCAGCGGTCGGGCTGAACGG
GGGGTTCGTGCACACAGCCCAGCTTGGAGCGAACGACCTACACCGAACTGAGATACCTACAGCGTGAGCT
ATGAGAAAGCGCCACGCTTCCCGAAGGGAGAAAGGCGGACAGGTATCCGGTAAGCGGCAGGGTCGGAACA
GGAGAGCGCACGAGGGAGCTTCCAGGGGGAAACGCCTGGTATCTTTATAGTCCTGTCGGGTTTCGCCACC
TCTGACTTGAGCGTCGATTTTTGTGATGCTCGTCAGGGGGGCGGAGCCTATGGAAAAACGCCAGCAACGC
GGCCTTTTTACGGTTCCTGGCCTTTTGCTGGCCTTTTGCTCACATGTTCTTTCCTGCGTTATCCCCTGAT
TCTGTGGATAACCGTATTACCGCCTTTGAGTGAGCTGATACCGCTCGCCGCAGCCGAACGACCGAGCGCA
GCGAGTCAGTGAGCGAGGAAGCGGAAGAGCGCCCAATACGCAAACCGCCTCTCCCCGCGCGTTGGCCGAT
TCATTAATGCAGCTGGCACGACAGGTTTCCCGACTGGAAAGCGGGCAGTGAGCGCAACGCAATTAATGTG
AGTTAGCTCACTCATTAGGCACCCCAGGCTTTACACTTTATGCTTCCGGCTCGTATGTTGTGTGGAATTG
TGAGCGGATAACAATTTCACACAGGAAACAGCTATGACCATGATTACGCCAAGCGCGCAATTAACCCTCA
CTAAAGGGAACAAAAGCTGGAGCTGCAAGCTTAATGTAGTCTTATGCAATACTCTTGTAGTCTTGCAACA
TGGTAACGATGAGTTAGCAACATGCCTTACAAGGAGAGAAAAAGCACCGTGCATGCCGATTGGTGGAAGT
AAGGTGGTACGATCGTGCCTTATTAGGAAGGCAACAGACGGGTCTGACATGGATTGGACGAACCACTGAA
TTGCCGCATTGCAGAGATATTGTATTTAAGTGCCTAGCTCGATACATAAACGGGTCTCTCTGGTTAGACC
AGATCTGAGCCTGGGAGCTCTCTGGCTAACTAGGGAACCCACTGCTTAAGCCTCAATAAAGCTTGCCTTG
AGTGCTTCAAGTAGTGTGTGCCCGTCTGTTGTGTGACTCTGGTAACTAGAGATCCCTCAGACCCTTTTAG
TCAGTGTGGAAAATCTCTAGCAGTGGCGCCCGAACAGGGACTTGAAAGCGAAAGGGAAACCAGAGGAGCT
CTCTCGACGCAGGACTCGGCTTGCTGAAGCGCGCACGGCAAGAGGCGAGGGGCGGCGACTGGTGAGTACG
CCAAAAATTTTGACTAGCGGAGGCTAGAAGGAGAGAGATGGGTGCGAGAGCGTCAGTATTAAGCGGGGGA
GAATTAGATCGCGATGGGAAAAAATTCGGTTAAGGCCAGGGGGAAAGAAAAAATATAAATTAAAACATAT
AGTATGGGCAAGCAGGGAGCTAGAACGATTCGCAGTTAATCCTGGCCTGTTAGAAACATCAGAAGGCTGT
AGACAAATACTGGGACAGCTACAACCATCCCTTCAGACAGGATCAGAAGAACTTAGATCATTATATAATA
CAGTAGCAACCCTCTATTGTGTGCATCAAAGGATAGAGATAAAAGACACCAAGGAAGCTTTAGACAAGAT
AGAGGAAGAGCAAAACAAAAGTAAGACCACCGCACAGCAAGCGGCCGCTGATCTTCAGACCTGGAGGAGG
AGATATGAGGGACAATTGGAGAAGTGAATTATATAAATATAAAGTAGTAAAAATTGAACCATTAGGAGTA
GCACCCACCAAGGCAAAGAGAAGAGTGGTGCAGAGAGAAAAAAGAGCAGTGGGAATAGGAGCTTTGTTCC
TTGGGTTCTTGGGAGCAGCAGGAAGCACTATGGGCGCAGCGTCAATGACGCTGACGGTACAGGCCAGACA
ATTATTGTCTGGTATAGTGCAGCAGCAGAACAATTTGCTGAGGGCTATTGAGGCGCAACAGCATCTGTTG
CAACTCACAGTCTGGGGCATCAAGCAGCTCCAGGCAAGAATCCTGGCTGTGGAAAGATACCTAAAGGATC
AACAGCTCCTGGGGATTTGGGGTTGCTCTGGAAAACTCATTTGCACCACTGCTGTGCCTTGGAATGCTAG
TTGGAGTAATAAATCTCTGGAACAGATTTGGAATCACACGACCTGGATGGAGTGGGACAGAGAAATTAAC
AATTACACAAGCTTAATACACTCCTTAATTGAAGAATCGCAAAACCAGCAAGAAAAGAATGAACAAGAAT
TATTGGAATTAGATAAATGGGCAAGTTTGTGGAATTGGTTTAACATAACAAATTGGCTGTGGTATATAAA
ATTATTCATAATGATAGTAGGAGGCTTGGTAGGTTTAAGAATAGTTTTTGCTGTACTTTCTATAGTGAAT
AGAGTTAGGCAGGGATATTCACCATTATCGTTTCAGACCCACCTCCCAACCCCGAGGGGACCCAGAGAGG
GCCTATTTCCCATGATTCCTTCATATTTGCATATACGATACAAGGCTGTTAGAGAGATAATTAGAATTAA
TTTGACTGTAAACACAAAGATATTAGTACAAAATACGTGACGTAGAAAGTAATAATTTCTTGGGTAGTTT
GCAGTTTTAAAATTATGTTTTAAAATGGACTATCATATGCTTACCGTAACTTGAAAGTATTTCGATTTCT
TGGCTTTATATATCTTGTGGAAAGGACGAAACACCGAACATAGGCACAATGTGTCAGTTTTAGAGCTAGA
AATAGCAAGTTAAAATAAGGCTAGTCCGTTATCAACTTGAAAAAGTGGCACCGAGTCGGTGCTTTTTTAA
GCTTGGCGTAACTAGATCTTGAGACAAATGGCAGTATTCATCCACAATTTTAAAAGAAAAGGGGGGATTG
GGGGGTACAGTGCAGGGGAAAGAATAGTAGACATAATAGCAACAGACATACAAACTAAAGAATTACAAAA
ACAAATTACAAAAATTCAAAATTTTCGGGTTTATTACAGGGACAGCAGAGATCCACTTTGGCGCCGGCTC
GAGGGGG
