>Addgene plasmid #76959 | RIOK2 gRNA (BRDN0001148657) | depositor partial sequence | sequence record 144419 | Target Sequence
AACATAGGCACAATGTGTCA
