>Addgene plasmid #76959 | RIOK2 gRNA (BRDN0001148657) | addgene partial sequence | sequence record 186839 | hU6-F
AGAAAGTAATAATTTCTTGGGTAGTTTGCAGTTTTAAAATTATGTTTTAAAATGGACTATCATATGCTTA
CCGTAACTTGAAAGTATTTCGATTTCTTGGCTTTATATATCTTGTGGAAAGGACGAAACACCGAACATAG
GCACAATGTGTCAGTTTTAGAGCTAGAAATAGCAAGTTAAAATAAGGCTAGTCCGTTATCAACTTGAAAA
AGTGGCACCGAGTCGGTGCTTTTTTAAGCTTGGCGTAACTAGATCTTGAGACAAATGGCAGTATTCATCC
ACAATTTTAAAAGAAAAGGGGGGATTGGGGGGTACAGTGCAGGGGAAAGAATAGTAGACATAATAGCAAC
AGACATACAAACTAAAGAATTACAAAAACAAATTACAAAAATTCAAAATTTTCGGGTTTATTACAGGGAC
AGCAGAGATCCACTTTGGCGCCGGCTCGAGGGGGCCCGGGTGCAAAGATGGATAAAGTTTTAAACAGAGA
GGAATCTTTGCAGCTAATGGACCTTCTAGGTCTTGAAAGGAGTGGGAATTGGCTCCGGTGCCCGTCAGTG
GGCAGAGCGC
